>Addgene plasmid #19406 | pCM3.09 | depositor full sequence | sequence record 9058 | Author sequence
CTTTCCTGCGTTATCCCCTGATTCTGTGGATAACCGTATTACCGCTAGCCAGGAAGAGTTTGTAGAAACG
CAAAAAGGCCATCCGTCAGGATGGCCTTCTGCTTAGTTTGATGCCTGGCAGTTTATGGCGGGCGTCCTGC
CCGCCACCCTCCGGGCCGTTGCTTCACAACGTTCAAATCCGCTCCCGGCGGATTTGTCCTACTCAGGAGA
GCGTTCACCGACAAACAACAGATAAAACGAAAGGCCCAGTCTTCCGACTGAGCCTTTCGTTTTATTTGAT
GCCTGGCAGTTCCCTACTCTCGCGTTAACGCTAGCATGGATCTCGGGCCCCAAATAATGATTTTATTTTG
ACTGATAGTGACCTGTTCGTTGCAACAAATTGATGAGCAATGCTTTTTTATAATGCCAAGTTTGTACAAA
AAAGCAGGCTCCATGGACCAATCAAAGATGCGCAGAACGAATCAGTTCAGAAAAGTAAGTTTTCAGTAAC
TTCTAAAGAAACAAATGGCCTAAGTTTTACAGACTTCCCAGAAGCCTCCTTCTACAGGGATTGACAGTTA
TCCGACTCCCGCACAATCACCAATGGCGCAGCATGAGACACCTATGTGGGACTTCAACTCTCTCAACCCG
TATTTCTCAATGCTCAATATGAACGATGGGATTAATTATGCTCGCCATCAACAGAATCACATTGTTACAT
CGCGGCCACCAACCCCGCTAACTGATTTGATGAGCCTTCGGAGTTTTCAGAGCTTTGTAAGTTAGAGTAG
GCAATTTTTGGTTGTTTTCATTACTGATTTGCAGCCCAATGTGTTCATGCCGGTCTCGCGTAGCCGAACT
TCATCATTCATTCAGTCTGATACGGATTCCTCGCGTCTCGAGTCGGATGATTTTTCACAAAATGTCCGAT
GTTTCTCTGCGGATATTGATCGTAGCAAGAGCTATGGTTCTTCAAAACACTACCATTTGAAATATTCGAG
GTTCGAATTAATTTATCACTATCCTCTAGTATTTATTCTTTTTTATTTATAGACCCGCTCTGTCGAGGAA
CTCTAGATCATTCACAAGATCAAACAATGTGCTGCCAACCTGGTCCTTGGATTCCAATGGTGAAATGCGT
TCAAGATTGTCGCTCTCTGAAGTTTTGGATAGTGGCGATTTAATGAAGTTTGCCGTTGACAAAACTGGGT
GCCAGTTCCTAGAAAAGGCAGTGAAGGGCAGCCTGACATCTTATCAGAAGTTCCAATTGTTTGAACAAGT
TATTGGGAGAAAAGATGATTTCCTTGTAAGTTTTAGTTTCTGCGAGCACACATGACTTTTCTTTTCAGAA
ATTGAGCACGAACATCTTTGGAAATTATTTGGTACAAAGCGTTATTGGAATTTCATTGGCAACTAATGAT
GACGGATACACAAAGCGACAAGAAAAGTTGAAGAACTTCATCAGTTCCCAAATGACAGATATGTGCTTGG
ACAAATTTGCGTGTCGTGTTATCCAATCCAGTCTCCAGAACATGGATTTATCCCTTGCGTGTAAACTTGT
TCAAGCTCTACCTCGTGATGCTCGTCTTATCGCAATCTGTGTTGATCAAAATGCCAATCACGTCATTCAG
AAAGTCGTAGCAGTCATCCCACTGAAGAATTGGGAGTTTATTGTGGATTTCGTTGCCACCCCAGAGCACC
TCCGTCAGATTTGTTCTGATAAGTATGGGTGCCGTGTTGTGCAAACTATTATCGAAAAGCTCACTGCTGA
TTCAATGAACGTTGATTTAACTTCCGCTGCTCAAAATCTTCGTGAACGAGCGCTCCAACGACTCATGACT
TCTGTGACTAATCGGTGCCAAGAATTAGCTACGAACGAGTATGCCAATTACATAATACAGCATATTGTAT
CCAATGATGATCTGGCCGTTTATCGGGAATGTATCATAGAGAAATGCCTCATGTGAGTGTTATTGTTTAA
TATCTACTTGATTTTTAATCATCAATATTTCAGGCGCAACCTTCTTTCGTTGTCCCAGGAAAAGTTTGCT
TCTCATGTTGTTGAGAAAGCATTCCTACATGCACCATTGGAACTTCTTGCCGAAATGATGGACGAGATTT
TCGACGGATACATTCCACATCCGTAAAAACATTAGTTTCAGTCACATAAAAATGAAATGTTTTTTCAGGG
ACACGGGAAAAGATGCCCTCGATATCATGATGTTCCATCAATTCGGAAACTACGTCGTTCAATGCATGCT
GACTATTTGCTGTGATGCTGTGTCTGGAAGACGGCAAACGAAAGAAGGAGGCTATGACCATGCAATCTCA
TTCCAGGATTGGCTGAAAAAGTTGCACTCGAGAGTTACGAAAGAAAGGCATCGCTTGTCAAGGTTATCAC
TATTGTCACAATAATATTTTGAAATTCGAAATTCAGGTTCTCATCCGGCAAAAAGATGATCGAGACGCTT
GCCAATCTCCGTTCAACTCATCCGATTTATGAACTCCAATCTTCGGGACACGATTCATTCAAGACGGATT
ACTTCAGTACTGCTTCCGAGCACGATGGTCCGGAGTTGGAGAAGAATGGGATCGAGGAAGGAAGCCTGAT
GCTAGAGCCACGGAGCAATAAGTCTTCAGTCTCTGTCAAATTTTCTTCTTCCGGTAGTCACGGCGATGAT
TAAGGTGGAACTTTCTCACCATAAATCTCATCCCACCCACTTATGTTCTGTTGTTTTGTAATATTTTAAA
CTGGTGCAATGATTTCGTTTCGATTTTAAGATCGATGTTGTGCCTTCCCCACTCTTATCATTGCCCAGTT
TTGTTTTTTCTTTTCTTTTTTGTTATTTTATTGCTTTTTATGCAGTTGTGTTATTGTTTCTTTCTGTTTA
CTGTTCATTGTTTTTGTTAATTTTTTATTTTCGATTTTAATGAATCCAGATAAAATTAGACAACTTGGCA
AAATATCGTTCGAGTCTTTGTCATGCTTCCACCGAGAGCTTCCTGCTTCCATACAATGCCTGCTCAGAAA
ACAATTTTGAAAGCGAAGAGAAAAGTTGTTCTTTGCTCGGAGAACAAAAAACTGATAACCGACAAATGTT
GACTTTGTAAATTTAATCAAATTAGAAACCATGAAGAATAAATATAGTTCAATTATCATATTGAAATTTA
TCTTACAATTGCATCGATTTCAAAATAATGGGACTCTCAGAAAATAGAAAAACAAAAATTGGATACTGGG
GATGAGGAAGAACTCCGCGAACATTGGCGGTCCTTCTCTCATGTGGTCCTCGTATAGGTGGTGGCAATCC
TCTCATTGTTATCCAACATCGAGAAAATGTTCTTCGGCTAGAACTCTGAAACAAAAATACTTTCAAATTA
AAATTGTCAAGATAAATTCGTACTTCCTGACACAATTTGTGTTGTTGCAGCGTTGAATTCGATTCCAAAC
CAAGTGGCAAGACCAAGACCCAGCAATGATGATGGAATAGTTGAATTGACAGAATTCCTCGAGCATATCA
GCAATGGATGTTGATGCAAGTGGATGCAATGTTCTTCTTTTGTTTCTCATCAACGTTTGCCTTATGATTG
TGAAGTGACTTGATGAACTCTCTCTGCCATGCACCCAGCTTTCTTGTACAAAGTGGGCATTATAAGAAAG
CATTGCTTATCAATTTGTTGCAACGAACAGGTCACTATCAGTCAAAATAAAATCATTATTTGCCATCCAG
CTGCAGCTCTGGCCCGTGTCTCAAAATCTCTGATGTTACATTGCACAAGATAAAAATATATCATCATGAA
CAATAAAACTGTCTGCTTACATAAACAGTAATACAAGGGGTGTTATGAGCCATATTCAACGGGAAACGTC
GAGGCCGCGATTAAATTCCAACATGGATGCTGATTTATATGGGTATAAATGGGCTCGCGATAATGTCGGG
CAATCAGGTGCGACAATCTATCGCTTGTATGGGAAGCCCGATGCGCCAGAGTTGTTTCTGAAACATGGCA
AAGGTAGCGTTGCCAATGATGTTACAGATGAGATGGTCAGACTAAACTGGCTGACGGAATTTATGCCTCT
TCCGACCATCAAGCATTTTATCCGTACTCCTGATGATGCATGGTTACTCACCACTGCGATCCCCGGAAAA
ACAGCATTCCAGGTATTAGAAGAATATCCTGATTCAGGTGAAAATATTGTTGATGCGCTGGCAGTGTTCC
TGCGCCGGTTGCATTCGATTCCTGTTTGTAATTGTCCTTTTAACAGCGATCGCGTATTTCGTCTCGCTCA
GGCGCAATCACGAATGAATAACGGTTTGGTTGATGCGAGTGATTTTGATGACGAGCGTAATGGCTGGCCT
GTTGAACAAGTCTGGAAAGAAATGCATAAACTTTTGCCATTCTCACCGGATTCAGTCGTCACTCATGGTG
ATTTCTCACTTGATAACCTTATTTTTGACGAGGGGAAATTAATAGGTTGTATTGATGTTGGACGAGTCGG
AATCGCAGACCGATACCAGGATCTTGCCATCCTATGGAACTGCCTCGGTGAGTTTTCTCCTTCATTACAG
AAACGGCTTTTTCAAAAATATGGTATTGATAATCCTGATATGAATAAATTGCAGTTTCATTTGATGCTCG
ATGAGTTTTTCTAATCAGAATTGGTTAATTGGTTGTAACACTGGCAGAGCATTACGCTGACTTGACGGGA
CGGCGCAAGCTCATGACCAAAATCCCTTAACGTGAGTTTTCGTTCCACTGAGCGTCAGACCCCGTAGAAA
AGATCAAAGGATCTTCTTGAGATCCTTTTTTTCTGCGCGTAATCTGCTGCTTGCAAACAAAAAAACCACC
GCTACCAGCGGTGGTTTGTTTGCCGGATCAAGAGCTACCAACTCTTTTTCCGAAGGTAACTGGCTTCAGC
AGAGCGCAGATACCAAATACTGTCCTTCTAGTGTAGCCGTAGTTAGGCCACCACTTCAAGAACTCTGTAG
CACCGCCTACATACCTCGCTCTGCTAATCCTGTTACCAGTGGCTGCTGCCAGTGGCGATAAGTCGTGTCT
TACCGGGTTGGACTCAAGACGATAGTTACCGGATAAGGCGCAGCGGTCGGGCTGAACGGGGGGTTCGTGC
ACACAGCCCAGCTTGGAGCGAACGACCTACACCGAACTGAGATACCTACAGCGTGAGCTATGAGAAAGCG
CCACGCTTCCCGAAGGGAGAAAGGCGGACAGGTATCCGGTAAGCGGCAGGGTCGGAACAGGAGAGCGCAC
GAGGGAGCTTCCAGGGGGAAACGCCTGGTATCTTTATAGTCCTGTCGGGTTTCGCCACCTCTGACTTGAG
CGTCGATTTTTGTGATGCTCGTCAGGGGGGCGGAGCCTATGGAAAAACGCCAGCAACGCGGCCTTTTTAC
GGTTCCTGGCCTTTTGCTGGCCTTTTGCTCACATGTT
Features (pLannotate 1.2.2; 11 found; start..end, strand, type, name):
      1..46      +  rep_origin     RSF ori (fragment): Plasmids containing the RSF 1030 origin of replication can be propagated in E. coli cells that contain additional plasmids with compatible origins.
     73..100     -  terminator     rrnB T2 terminator: transcription terminator T2 from the E. coli rrnB gene
    232..275     +  terminator     rrnB T1 terminator: Escherichia coli rrnB; transcription terminator T1 from the E. coli rrnB gene
    332..416     +  protein_bind   attL3 (fragment): mutant version of attL; recombination site for the Gateway® LR reaction LR Clonase™
    407..427     +  protein_bind   attB1: mutant version of attB; core recombination site for the Gateway® BP reaction BP Clonase™
   1031..1285    +  CDS            fbf-1 (fragment): FBF1_CAEEL - Experimental evidence at protein level: Swiss-Prot protein existence level 1. Involved in the control of stem cells and sex determination in the C.elegans hermaphrodite germline (PubMed:9393998). May also play a role in the hermaphrodite germline proliferation and oogenesis (PubMed:9393998, PubMed:15454534). Binds specifically to the regulatory region of fem-3 3'-UTR and mediates the sperm/oocyte switch (PubMed:9393998, PubMed:15454534). Negatively regulates gld-3 expression, possibly by directly binding to two sites within the 3'-UTR of gld-3 isoform b (PubMed:9393998, PubMed:154
   1323..2660    +  CDS            fbf-2 (fragment): FBF2_CAEEL - Experimental evidence at protein level: Swiss-Prot protein existence level 1. Involved in the control of stem cells and sex determination in the C.elegans hermaphrodite germline (PubMed:9393998). May also play a role in the hermaphrodite germline proliferation and oogenesis (PubMed:15454534, PubMed:27864381). By binding to the 3'-UTR, represses phosphatase lip-1 expression in the distal part of the germline mitotic zone (PubMed:16319922). Binds specifically to the regulatory region of fem-3 3'-UTR and mediates the sperm/oocyte switch (PubMed:9393998). Negatively regulates gld-3 ex
   3606..3626    -  protein_bind   attB2: mutant version of attB; core recombination site for the Gateway® BP reaction BP Clonase™
   3617..3701    -  protein_bind   attL4 (fragment): mutant version of attL; recombination site for the Gateway® LR reaction LR Clonase™
   3825..4634    +  CDS            KanR: aminoglycoside phosphotransferase; aph(3')-Ia; confers resistance to kanamycin in bacteria or G418 (Geneticin®) in eukaryotes
   4777..5365    +  rep_origin     ori: high-copy-number ColE1/pMB1/pBR322/pUC origin of replication
