[The description below was written by a language model from this plasmid's Addgene catalogue record and pLannotate feature annotations shown in this document.]
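Description:
pCM3.09 is a Gateway entry clone built in the pDONR201 donor vector and catalogued as a worm expression reagent, although it carries no promoter of its own and serves as a cloning intermediate rather than a finished transgene. It is maintained in E. coli through a high-copy ColE1/pUC-type origin and selected with kanamycin via the aph(3')-Ia resistance gene. The rrnB T1 and T2 terminators lie upstream of the cloning site, where they insulate the insert from read-through transcription originating in the backbone. A short fragment annotated as RSF ori at the start of the record is probably only a partial similarity hit, not a second functional origin.

The insert, about 3.2 kb, is the C. elegans fbf-2 open reading frame together with its own 3' region. FBF-2 is a germline RNA-binding protein that acts on target 3' UTRs such as that of fem-3, and it contributes to germline stem cell control and the sperm/oocyte switch. The fragment was introduced by a BP reaction that consumed the attP1 and attP2 sites, leaving the insert flanked by attL-type sites containing attB1 and attB2 core sequences. The automated annotation labels these as attL3 and attL4 fragments, which most likely reflects close similarity among attL variants. The coding sequence is annotated in separate pieces, one matching the closely related paralogue fbf-1, which may reflect a genomic, intron-containing fragment, though the record does not state this.

The flanking sites allow LR recombination of the fbf-2 ORF and 3' UTR into destination vectors. The associated study examined 3' UTR control of gene expression in the C. elegans germline, which suggests the clone was used to assemble germline transgenes.
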