Addgene plasmid #19406: pCM3.09
Depositing lab: Geraldine Seydoux. Depositing organization: Johns Hopkins University and School of Medicine. Publication: 3' UTRs are the primary regulators of gene expression in the C. elegans germline. Merritt C, Rasoloson D, Ko D, Seydoux G. Curr Biol. 2008 Oct 14;18(19):1476-82. doi: 10.1016/j.cub.2008.08.013. Epub 2008 Sep 25. PubMed 18818082.
Backbone
  Vector backbone: pDONR201
  Backbone size w/o insert (bp): 2257
  Vector type: Worm Expression
Growth in bacteria
  Bacterial resistance: Kanamycin, 50 μg/mL
  Growth temperature: 37°C
  Growth strain: DH5alpha
  Growth instructions: DH5alpha
  Copy number: Unknown
Gene/Insert
  Gene/Insert name: fbf-2 ORF+3' in pDONR201
  Species: C. elegans (nematode)
  Insert size (bp): 3172
  GenBank ID: NM_062819
  Entrez Gene: fbf-2 (a.k.a. CELE_F21H12.5)
  Cloning method: Gateway Cloning; 5′ cloning site attP1 (destroyed during cloning); 3′ cloning site attP2 (destroyed during cloning)
  Sequencing primers: 5′ n/a
Terms and licenses: Academic/Nonprofit Terms; Industry Terms: Not Available to Industry
How to cite: pCM3.09 was a gift from Geraldine Seydoux (Addgene plasmid # 19406 ; http://n2t.net/addgene:19406 ; RRID:Addgene_19406)
