>Addgene plasmid #19406 | pCM3.09 | addgene partial sequence | sequence record 25212 | 19406 with pDONR201F (TCGCGTTAACGCTAGCATGGATCTC)
GNNNNNNNTGATTTTATTTTGACTGATAGTGANCTGTTCGTTGCAACAAATTGATGAGCAATGCTTTTTT
ATAATGCCAACTTTGTACAAAAAAGCAGGCTCCATGGACCAATCAAAGATGCGCAGAACGAATCAGTTCA
GAAAAGTAAGTTTTCAGTAACTTCTAAAGAAACAAATGGCCTAAGTTTTACAGACTTCCCAGAAGCCTCC
TTCTACAGGGATTGACAGTTATCCGACTCCCGCACAATCACCAATGGCGCAGCATGAGACACCTATGTGG
GACTTCAACTCTCTCAACCCGTATTTCTCAATGCTCAATATGAACGATGGGATTAATTATGCTCGCCATC
AACAGAATCACATTGTTACATCGCGGCCACCAACCCCGCTAACTGATTTGATGAGCCTTCGGAGTTTTCA
GAGCTTTGTAAGTTAGAGTAGGCAATTTTTGGTTGTTTTCATTACTGATTTGCAGCCCAATGTGTTCATG
CCGGTCTCGCGTAGCCGAACTTCATCATTCATTCAGTCTGATACGGATTCCTCGCGTCTCGAGTCGGATG
ATTTTTCACAAAATGTCCGATGTTTCTCTGCGGATATTGATCGTAGCAAGAGCTATGGTTCTTCAAAACA
CTACCATTTGAAATATTCGAGGTTCGAATTAATTTATCACTATCCTCTAGTATTTATTCTTTTTTATTTA
TAGACCCGCTCTGTCGAGGAACN
